Addgene plasmid #40768: pcDNA3-eGFP-LIC
Purpose: (Empty Backbone)
Depositing lab: Dustin Maly. Depositing organization: University of Washington. Publication: Conformation-Selective ATP-Competitive Inhibitors Control Regulatory Interactions and Noncatalytic Functions of Mitogen-Activated Protein Kinases. Hari SB, Merritt EA, Maly DJ. Chem Biol. 2014 May 22;21(5):628-35. doi: 10.1016/j.chembiol.2014.02.016. Epub 2014 Apr 3. PubMed 24704509.
Backbone
  Vector backbone: pcDNA3
  Backbone size (bp): 6000
  Modifications to backbone: Parent vector is addgene #13031. N-terminal eGFP with ligation independent cloning site compatible with primers made for pMCSGx vectors (Midwest Center for Structural Genomics)
  Vector type: Mammalian Expression
  Promoter: CMV
  Selectable markers: Neomycin (select with G418)
  Tag / fusion protein: eGFP (N terminal on insert)
Growth in bacteria
  Bacterial resistance: Ampicillin, 100 μg/mL
  Growth temperature: 37°C
  Growth strain: XL1 Blue
  Copy number: High Copy
Gene/Insert
  Cloning method: Ligation Independent Cloning
  Sequencing primers: 5′ EGFP-C; 3′ BGH-Rev
Resource information
  A portion of this plasmid was derived from a plasmid made by: Parent is Addgene #13031
Terms and licenses: Academic/Nonprofit Terms; Industry Terms: Not Available to Industry
How to cite: pcDNA3-eGFP-LIC was a gift from Dustin Maly (Addgene plasmid # 40768 ; http://n2t.net/addgene:40768 ; RRID:Addgene_40768)
