[The description below was written by a language model from this plasmid's Addgene catalogue record and pLannotate feature annotations shown in this document.]
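Description:
pcDNA3-eGFP-LIC is an empty mammalian expression backbone built on pcDNA3 and designed for making N-terminal eGFP fusions by ligation-independent cloning (LIC). The assembled sequence is about 6.2 kb. It is maintained in E. coli as a high-copy plasmid through a ColE1/pUC-type origin, with ampicillin selection provided by β-lactamase under its own promoter. An f1 origin is also present, which in principle allows single-stranded DNA production. For mammalian cells, a neomycin phosphotransferase gene driven by the SV40 enhancer/early promoter and followed by an SV40 polyadenylation signal permits G418 selection of stable transfectants. The short hits annotated as HIV-1 LTR, ble, lacI, bom and a second SV40 promoter piece are small fragments, most likely backbone remnants or sequence-similarity matches rather than functional elements.

The expression cassette consists of the human CMV immediate-early enhancer and promoter, a T7 promoter, the EGFP coding sequence, and the bovine growth hormone polyadenylation signal, with an antisense SP6 promoter lying between EGFP and the poly(A) signal. The LIC site is not annotated in the feature table, but according to the record it places eGFP at the N terminus of the insert, so it should fall in the short interval downstream of EGFP and upstream of the bGH terminator. The site is compatible with primers designed for the pMCSG series of structural-genomics vectors, so amplicons prepared for those bacterial expression vectors can be moved into this plasmid without redesign. No gene of interest is present in the plasmid as deposited. Its typical use is transient or stable expression of fluorescently tagged proteins in mammalian cells, for example to follow localisation or expression levels. The associated publication concerns mitogen-activated protein kinases and their inhibitors.
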