Features (pLannotate 1.2.2; 21 found; start..end, strand, type, name):
     26..78      -  misc_feature   bom (fragment): basis of mobility region from pBR322
    233..612     +  enhancer       CMV enhancer: human cytomegalovirus immediate early enhancer
    613..816     +  promoter       CMV promoter: human cytomegalovirus (CMV) immediate early promoter
    812..845     +  LTR            5' LTR (truncated) (fragment): truncated 5' long terminal repeat (LTR) from HIV-1
    861..879     +  promoter       T7 promoter: promoter for bacteriophage T7 RNA polymerase
    975..1691    +  CDS            EGFP: EGFP is a basic (constitutively fluorescent) green fluorescent protein published in 1996, derived from Aequorea victoria. It is reported to be a rapidly-maturing weak dimer with moderate acid sensitivity.
   1741..1759    -  promoter       SP6 promoter: promoter for bacteriophage SP6 RNA polymerase
   1785..2009    +  polyA_signal   bGH poly(A) signal: bovine growth hormone polyadenylation signal
   2013..2034    +  promoter       SV40 promoter (fragment): SV40 enhancer and early promoter
   2055..2483    +  rep_origin     f1 ori (sequence partly withheld): f1 bacteriophage origin of replication; arrow indicates direction of (+) strand synthesis
   2497..2826    +  promoter       SV40 promoter: SV40 enhancer and early promoter
   2893..3684    +  CDS            neo: KKA2_KLEPN - Also known as kan, nptII. Experimental evidence at protein level: Swiss-Prot protein existence level 1. Resistance to kanamycin, neomycin, paromomycin, ribostamycin, butirosin and gentamicin B. From Klebsiella pneumoniae.
   3708..3866    +  CDS            ble (fragment): BLE_KLEPN - Experimental evidence at protein level: Swiss-Prot protein existence level 1. Binding protein with a strong affinity to the bleomycin family of antibiotics. Binds to CL990; an antimitotic-antibiotic compound. From Klebsiella pneumoniae.
   3861..3982    +  polyA_signal   SV40 poly(A) signal: SV40 polyadenylation signal
   4055..4071    -  protein_bind   lac operator: The lac repressor binds to the lac operator to inhibit transcription in E. coli. This inhibition can be relieved by adding lactose or isopropyl-β-D-thiogalactopyranoside (IPTG). lac repressor encoded by lacI
   4079..4109    -  promoter       lac promoter: promoter for the E. coli lac operon
   4124..4145    -  protein_bind   CAP binding site: CAP binding activates transcription in the presence of cAMP. E. coli catabolite activator protein
   4158..4250    -  CDS            lacI (fragment): lac repressor; lacI; The lac repressor binds to the lac operator to inhibit transcription in E. coli. This inhibition can be relieved by adding lactose or isopropyl-β-D-thiogalactopyranoside (IPTG).
   4433..5021    -  rep_origin     ori: high-copy-number ColE1/pMB1/pBR322/pUC origin of replication
   5192..6052    -  CDS            AmpR: β-lactamase; bla; confers resistance to ampicillin, carbenicillin, and related antibiotics
   6053..6157    -  promoter       AmpR promoter: bla
>Addgene plasmid #40768 | pcDNA3-eGFP-LIC | addgene full sequence | sequence record 220201 | Addgene Assembled Sequence
CGGATCGGGAGATCTCCCGATCCCCTATGGTGCACTCTCAGTACAATCTGCTCTGATGCCGCATAGTTAA
GCCAGTATCTGCTCCCTGCTTGTGTGTTGGAGGTCGCTGAGTAGTGCGCGAGCAAAATTTAAGCTACAAC
AAGGCAAGGCTTGACCGACAATTGCATGAAGAATCTGCTTAGGGTTAGGCGTTTTGCGCTGCTTCGCGAT
GTACGGGCCAGATATACGCGTTGACATTGATTATTGACTAGTTATTAATAGTAATCAATTACGGGGTCAT
TAGTTCATAGCCCATATATGGAGTTCCGCGTTACATAACTTACGGTAAATGGCCCGCCTGGCTGACCGCC
CAACGACCCCCGCCCATTGACGTCAATAATGACGTATGTTCCCATAGTAACGCCAATAGGGACTTTCCAT
TGACGTCAATGGGTGGAGTATTTACGGTAAACTGCCCACTTGGCAGTACATCAAGTGTATCATATGCCAA
GTACGCCCCCTATTGACGTCAATGACGGTAAATGGCCCGCCTGGCATTATGCCCAGTACATGACCTTATG
GGACTTTCCTACTTGGCAGTACATCTACGTATTAGTCATCGCTATTACCATGGTGATGCGGTTTTGGCAG
TACATCAATGGGCGTGGATAGCGGTTTGACTCACGGGGATTTCCAAGTCTCCACCCCATTGACGTCAATG
GGAGTTTGTTTTGGCACCAAAATCAACGGGACTTTCCAAAATGTCGTAACAACTCCGCCCCATTGACGCA
AATGGGCGGTAGGCGTGTACGGTGGGAGGTCTATATAAGCAGAGCTCTCTGGCTAACTAGAGAACCCACT
GCTTACTGGCTTATCGAAATTAATACGACTCACTATAGGGAGACCCAAGCTTGGTACCGAGCTCGGATCC
ACTAGTAACGGCCGCCAGTGTGCTGGAATTCTGCAGATATCCATCACACTGGCGGCCGCTCGAGATGGTG
AGCAAGGGCGAGGAGCTGTTCACCGGGGTGGTGCCCATCCTGGTCGAGCTGGACGGCGACGTAAACGGCC
ACAAGTTCAGCGTGTCCGGCGAGGGCGAGGGCGATGCCACCTACGGCAAGCTGACCCTGAAGTTCATCTG
CACCACCGGCAAGCTGCCCGTGCCCTGGCCCACCCTCGTGACCACCCTGACCTACGGCGTGCAGTGCTTC
AGCCGCTACCCCGACCACATGAAGCAGCACGACTTCTTCAAGTCCGCCATGCCCGAAGGCTACGTCCAGG
AGCGCACCATCTTCTTCAAGGACGACGGCAACTACAAGACCCGCGCCGAGGTGAAGTTCGAGGGCGACAC
CCTGGTGAACCGCATCGAGCTGAAGGGCATCGACTTCAAGGAGGACGGCAACATCCTGGGGCACAAGCTG
GAGTACAACTACAACAGCCACAACGTCTATATCATGGCCGACAAGCAGAAGAACGGCATCAAGGTGAACT
TCAAGATCCGCCACAACATCGAGGACGGCAGCGTGCAGCTCGCCGACCACTACCAGCAGAACACCCCCAT
CGGCGACGGCCCCGTGCTGCTGCCCGACAACCACTACCTGAGCACCCAGTCCGCCCTGAGCAAAGACCCC
AACGAGAAGCGCGATCACATGGTCCTGCTGGAGTTCGTGACCGCCGCCGGGATCACTCTCGGCATGGACG
AGCTGTACAAGCAGCTTCAGGGATCGTACTTCCAATCCAATATTGGAAGTGGATAACTATTCTATAGTGT
CACCTAAATGCTAGAGCTCGCTGATCAGCCTCGACTGTGCCTTCTAGTTGCCAGCCATCTGTTGTTTGCC
CCTCCCCCGTGCCTTCCTTGACCCTGGAAGGTGCCACTCCCACTGTCCTTTCCTAATAAAATGAGGAAAT
TGCATCGCATTGTCTGAGTAGGTGTCATTCTATTCTGGGGGGTGGGGTGGGGCAGGACAGCAAGGGGGAG
GATTGGGAAGACAATAGCAGGCATGCTGGGGATGCGGTGGGCTCTATGGCTTCTGAGGCGGAAAGAACCA
GCTGGGGCTCTAGGGGGTATCCCC
[124 nt withheld, positions 2055-2178]
C
[91 nt withheld, positions 2180-2270]
A
[49 nt withheld, positions 2272-2320]
CCTTTGACGTTGGAGTCCACGTTCTTT
[37 nt withheld, positions 2348-2384]
ACCCTATCTCGGTCTATTCTTTTGATTTATAAGGGATTTTGCCGATTTCGGCCTATTGGTTAAAAAATGA
GCTGATTTAACAAAAATTTAACGCGAATTAATTCTGTGGAATGTGTGTCAGTTAGGGTGTGGAAAGTCCC
CAGGCTCCCCAGCAGGCAGAAGTATGCAAAGCATGCATCTCAATTAGTCAGCAACCAGGTGTGGAAAGTC
CCCAGGCTCCCCAGCAGGCAGAAGTATGCAAAGCATGCATCTCAATTAGTCAGCAACCATAGTCCCGCCC
CTAACTCCGCCCATCCCGCCCCTAACTCCGCCCAGTTCCGCCCATTCTCCGCCCCATGGCTGACTAATTT
TTTTTATTTATGCAGAGGCCGAGGCCGCCTCTGCCTCTGAGCTATTCCAGAAGTAGTGAGGAGGCTTTTT
TGGAGGCCTAGGCTTTTGCAAAAAGCTCCCGGGAGCTTGTATATCCATTTTCGGATCTGATCAAGAGACA
GGATGAGGATCGTTTCGCATGATTGAACAAGATGGATTGCACGCAGGTTCTCCGGCCGCTTGGGTGGAGA
GGCTATTCGGCTATGACTGGGCACAACAGACAATCGGCTGCTCTGATGCCGCCGTGTTCCGGCTGTCAGC
GCAGGGGCGCCCGGTTCTTTTTGTCAAGACCGACCTGTCCGGTGCCCTGAATGAACTGCAGGACGAGGCA
GCGCGGCTATCGTGGCTGGCCACGACGGGCGTTCCTTGCGCAGCTGTGCTCGACGTTGTCACTGAAGCGG
GAAGGGACTGGCTGCTATTGGGCGAAGTGCCGGGGCAGGATCTCCTGTCATCTCACCTTGCTCCTGCCGA
GAAAGTATCCATCATGGCTGATGCAATGCGGCGGCTGCATACGCTTGATCCGGCTACCTGCCCATTCGAC
CACCAAGCGAAACATCGCATCGAGCGAGCACGTACTCGGATGGAAGCCGGTCTTGTCGATCAGGATGATC
TGGACGAAGAGCATCAGGGGCTCGCGCCAGCCGAACTGTTCGCCAGGCTCAAGGCGCGCATGCCCGACGG
CGAGGATCTCGTCGTGACCCATGGCGATGCCTGCTTGCCGAATATCATGGTGGAAAATGGCCGCTTTTCT
GGATTCATCGACTGTGGCCGGCTGGGTGTGGCGGACCGCTATCAGGACATAGCGTTGGCTACCCGTGATA
TTGCTGAAGAGCTTGGCGGCGAATGGGCTGACCGCTTCCTCGTGCTTTACGGTATCGCCGCTCCCGATTC
GCAGCGCATCGCCTTCTATCGCCTTCTTGACGAGTTCTTCTGAGCGGGACTCTGGGGTTCGAAATGACCG
ACCAAGCGACGCCCAACCTGCCATCACGAGATTTCGATTCCACCGCCGCCTTCTATGAAAGGTTGGGCTT
CGGAATCGTTTTCCGGGACGCCGGCTGGATGATCCTCCAGCGCGGGGATCTCATGCTGGAGTTCTTCGCC
CACCCCAACTTGTTTATTGCAGCTTATAATGGTTACAAATAAAGCAATAGCATCACAAATTTCACAAATA
AAGCATTTTTTTCACTGCATTCTAGTTGTGGTTTGTCCAAACTCATCAATGTATCTTATCATGTCTGTAT
ACCGTCGACCTCTAGCTAGAGCTTGGCGTAATCATGGTCATAGCTGTTTCCTGTGTGAAATTGTTATCCG
CTCACAATTCCACACAACATACGAGCCGGAAGCATAAAGTGTAAAGCCTGGGGTGCCTAATGAGTGAGCT
AACTCACATTAATTGCGTTGCGCTCACTGCCCGCTTTCCAGTCGGGAAACCTGTCGTGCCAGCTGCATTA
ATGAATCGGCCAACGCGCGGGGAGAGGCGGTTTGCGTATTGGGCGCTCTTCCGCTTCCTCGCTCACTGAC
TCGCTGCGCTCGGTCGTTCGGCTGCGGCGAGCGGTATCAGCTCACTCAAAGGCGGTAATACGGTTATCCA
CAGAATCAGGGGATAACGCAGGAAAGAACATGTGAGCAAAAGGCCAGCAAAAGGCCAGGAACCGTAAAAA
GGCCGCGTTGCTGGCGTTTTTCCATAGGCTCCGCCCCCCTGACGAGCATCACAAAAATCGACGCTCAAGT
CAGAGGTGGCGAAACCCGACAGGACTATAAAGATACCAGGCGTTTCCCCCTGGAAGCTCCCTCGTGCGCT
CTCCTGTTCCGACCCTGCCGCTTACCGGATACCTGTCCGCCTTTCTCCCTTCGGGAAGCGTGGCGCTTTC
TCATAGCTCACGCTGTAGGTATCTCAGTTCGGTGTAGGTCGTTCGCTCCAAGCTGGGCTGTGTGCACGAA
CCCCCCGTTCAGCCCGACCGCTGCGCCTTATCCGGTAACTATCGTCTTGAGTCCAACCCGGTAAGACACG
ACTTATCGCCACTGGCAGCAGCCACTGGTAACAGGATTAGCAGAGCGAGGTATGTAGGCGGTGCTACAGA
GTTCTTGAAGTGGTGGCCTAACTACGGCTACACTAGAAGAACAGTATTTGGTATCTGCGCTCTGCTGAAG
CCAGTTACCTTCGGAAAAAGAGTTGGTAGCTCTTGATCCGGCAAACAAACCACCGCTGGTAGCGGTGGTT
TTTTTGTTTGCAAGCAGCAGATTACGCGCAGAAAAAAAGGATCTCAAGAAGATCCTTTGATCTTTTCTAC
GGGGTCTGACGCTCAGTGGAACGAAAACTCACGTTAAGGGATTTTGGTCATGAGATTATCAAAAAGGATC
TTCACCTAGATCCTTTTAAATTAAAAATGAAGTTTTAAATCAATCTAAAGTATATATGAGTAAACTTGGT
CTGACAGTTACCAATGCTTAATCAGTGAGGCACCTATCTCAGCGATCTGTCTATTTCGTTCATCCATAGT
TGCCTGACTCCCCGTCGTGTAGATAACTACGATACGGGAGGGCTTACCATCTGGCCCCAGTGCTGCAATG
ATACCGCGAGACCCACGCTCACCGGCTCCAGATTTATCAGCAATAAACCAGCCAGCCGGAAGGGCCGAGC
GCAGAAGTGGTCCTGCAACTTTATCCGCCTCCATCCAGTCTATTAATTGTTGCCGGGAAGCTAGAGTAAG
TAGTTCGCCAGTTAATAGTTTGCGCAACGTTGTTGCCATTGCTACAGGCATCGTGGTGTCACGCTCGTCG
TTTGGTATGGCTTCATTCAGCTCCGGTTCCCAACGATCAAGGCGAGTTACATGATCCCCCATGTTGTGCA
AAAAAGCGGTTAGCTCCTTCGGTCCTCCGATCGTTGTCAGAAGTAAGTTGGCCGCAGTGTTATCACTCAT
GGTTATGGCAGCACTGCATAATTCTCTTACTGTCATGCCATCCGTAAGATGCTTTTCTGTGACTGGTGAG
TACTCAACCAAGTCATTCTGAGAATAGTGTATGCGGCGACCGAGTTGCTCTTGCCCGGCGTCAATACGGG
ATAATACCGCGCCACATAGCAGAACTTTAAAAGTGCTCATCATTGGAAAACGTTCTTCGGGGCGAAAACT
CTCAAGGATCTTACCGCTGTTGAGATCCAGTTCGATGTAACCCACTCGTGCACCCAACTGATCTTCAGCA
TCTTTTACTTTCACCAGCGTTTCTGGGTGAGCAAAAACAGGAAGGCAAAATGCCGCAAAAAAGGGAATAA
GGGCGACACGGAAATGTTGAATACTCATACTCTTCCTTTTTCAATATTATTGAAGCATTTATCAGGGTTA
TTGTCTCATGAGCGGATACATATTTGAATGTATTTAGAAAAATAAACAAATAGGGGTTCCGCGCACATTT
CCCCGAAAAGTGCCACCTGACGTCGA
