>Addgene plasmid #40768 | pcDNA3-eGFP-LIC | depositor partial sequence | sequence record 53572 | T7
NNNNNNNNNNNNNNCTCGGNNCNNTAGTAACGGCCGCCAGTGTGCTGGAATTCTGCAGATATCCATCACA
CTGGCGGCCGCTCGAGATGGTGAGCAAGGGCGAGGAGCTGTTCACCGGGGTGGTGCCCATCCTGGTCGAG
CTGGACGGCGACGTAAACGGCCACAAGTTCAGCGTGTCCGGCGAGGGCGAGGGCGATGCCACCTACGGCA
AGCTGACCCTGAAGTTCATCTGCACCACCGGCAAGCTGCCCGTGCCCTGGCCCACCCTCGTGACCACCCT
GACCTACGGCGTGCAGTGCTTCAGCCGCTACCCCGACCACATGAAGCAGCACGACTTCTTCAAGTCCGCC
ATGCCCGAAGGCTACGTCCAGGAGCGCACCATCTTCTTCAAGGACGACGGCAACTACAAGACCCGCGCCG
AGGTGAAGTTCGAGGGCGACACCCTGGTGAACCGCATCGAGCTGAAGGGCATCGACTTCAAGGAGGACGG
CAACATCCTGGGGCACAAGCTGGAGTACAACTACAACAGCCACAACGTCTATATCATGGCCGACAAGCAG
AAGAACGGCATCAAGGTGAACTTCAAGATCCGCCACAACATCGAGGACGGCAGCGTGCAGCTCGCCGACC
ACTACCAGCANAACACCCCCATCGGCGACGGCCCCGTGCTGCTGCCCGACAACCACTACCTGAGCACCCA
GTCCGCCCTGANCAAGACCCCNACGANNNNCGCGATCACATGGTCCTGCTGGAGTTCGTGACCGNCCGCC
GGGNTCACTCTCGGCATGGACGANCTGTACAAGCAGCTTCNNGGATCGTACTTCCAATCCAATATGGAAN
TGNATAACTATTCTATAGTGTCACCTAAATGCTANAGCTCGCTGATCNNCCTCNACTGTGCCTTCTAGTT
GCCAGCCATCTGTTGTTAGCCCTNCCCCGNGCNTTCCTTGCCCCGGAAAGGNGCCACTCCCNNNNNNCTT
TCCTATAAAATGAGGAAATTGCATCNNATTGNCNGAGTAAG
