>Addgene plasmid #40768 | pcDNA3-eGFP-LIC | depositor partial sequence | sequence record 53727 | EGFP-C
NNNNNNNNNNNNNNCTCGGCATGGANGAGCTGTACAAGCAGCTTCAGGGATCGTACTTCCAATCCAATAT
TGGAAGTGGATAACTATTCTATAGTGTCACCTAAATGCTAGAGCTCGCTGATCAGCCTCGACTGTGCCTT
CTAGTTGCCAGCCATCTGTTGTTTGCCCCTCCCCCGTGCCTTCCTTGACCCTGGAAGGTGCCACTCCCAC
TGTCCTTTCCTAATAAAATGAGGAAATTGCATCGCATTGTCTGAGTAGGTGTCATTCTATTCTGGGGGGT
GGGGTGGGGCAGGACAGCAAGGGGGAGGATTGGGAAGACAATAGCAGGCATGCTGGGGATGCGGTGGGCT
CTATGGCTTCTGAGGCGGAAAGAACCAGCTGGGGCTCTAGGGGGTATCCCC
[124 nt withheld, positions 402-525]
C
[91 nt withheld, positions 527-617]
A
[49 nt withheld, positions 619-667]
CCTTTGACGTTGGAGTCCACGTTCTTT
[37 nt withheld, positions 695-731]
ACCCTATCTCGGTCTATTCTTTTGATTTATAAGGGATTTTGCCGATTTCGGCCTATTGGTTAAAAAATGA
GCTGATTTAACAAAAATTTAACGCGAATTAATTCTGTGGAATGTGTGTCAGTTAGGGTGTGGAAAGTCCC
CAGGCTCCCCAGCAGGCAGAAGTATGCAAAGCATGCATCTCAATTAGTCAGCAACCAGGTGTGGAAAGTC
CCCAGGCTCCCCAGCNNCAGAAGTATGCAAAGCATGCATCTCAATTAGTCAGCAACCATAGTCCCGCCCC
TAACTCGCCCATCCCGCCCCTAACTCNCCCANNNNCCCATNNTCGCCCATGGCTGANTNNTTTTTTTANT
NATGCAGANGCCGAGCNNCCTCNNCNTNNGANCTANTNCAGAANNNNNNANGNNNGCTTTTTTTGNNNNN
