>Addgene plasmid #40768 | pcDNA3-eGFP-LIC | addgene partial sequence | sequence record 54418 | BGH_rev
CTATAGAATAGTTATCCACTTCCAATATTGGATTGGAAGTACGATCCCTGAAGCTGCTTGTACAGCTCGT
CCATGCCGAGAGTGATCCCGGCGGCGGTCACGAACTCCAGCAGGACCATGTGATCGCGCTTCTCGTTGGG
GTCTTTGCTCAGGGCGGACTGGGTGCTCAGGTAGTGGTTGTCGGGCAGCAGCACGGGGCCGTCGCCGATG
GGGGTGTTCTGCTGGTAGTGGTCGGCGAGCTGCACGCTGCCGTCCTCGATGTTGTGGCGGATCTTGAAGT
TCACCTTGATGCCGTTCTTCTGCTTGTCGGCCATGATATAGACGTTGTGGCTGTTGTAGTTGTACTCCAG
CTTGTGCCCCAGGATGTTGCCGTCCTCCTTGAAGTCGATGCCCTTCAGCTCGATGCGGTTCACCAGGGTG
TCGCCCTCGAACTTCACCTCGGCGCGGGTCTTGTAGTTGCCGTCGTCCTTGAAGAAGATGGTGCGCTCCT
GGACGTAGCCTTCGGGCATGGCGGACTTGAAGAAGTCGTGCTGCTTCATGTGGTCGGGGTAGCGGCTGAA
GCACTGCACGCCGTAGGTCAGGGTGGTCACGAGGGTGGGCCAGGGCACGGGCAGCTTGCCGGTGGTGCAG
ATGAACTTCAGGGTCAGCTTGCCGTAGGTGGCATCGCCCTCGCCCTCGCCGGACACGCTGAACTTGTGGC
CGTTTACGTCGCCGTCCAGCTCGACCAGGATGGGCACCACCCCGGTGAACAGCTCCTCGCCCTTGCTCA
